Addgene plasmid #219823: hU6-DR_BsmBI_DR-EFS-RfxCas13d-NLS-2A-Puro-WPRE CasRx pre-gRNA backbone
Purpose: EF1α-driven expression of RfxCas13d in mammalian cells. For cloning of pre-guide RNAs compatible with RfxCas13d. Contains a 5' direct repeat. Clone using BsmBI. (Adapted from plasmid #138147)
Depositing lab: Philipp Maass. Depositing organization: Hospital for Sick Children.
Backbone
  Vector backbone: pLentiRNACRISPR_005 - hU6-DR_BsmBI-EFS-RfxCas13d-NLS-2A-Puro-WPRE (Addgene #138147)
  Backbone size w/o insert (bp): 4500
  Total vector size (bp): 7500
  Modifications to backbone: Addition of direct repeats to gRNA scaffold to make it a pre-gRNA cloning vector rather than a sgRNA cloning vector
  Vector type: Mammalian Expression, Lentiviral, CRISPR
  Selectable markers: Puromycin
Growth in bacteria
  Bacterial resistance: Ampicillin, 100 μg/mL
  Growth temperature: 30°C
  Growth strain: NEB Stable
  Copy number: High Copy
Gene/Insert
  Gene/Insert name: RfxCas13d (alt name: CasRx)
  Species: Ruminococcus flavefaciens
  Insert size (bp): 3000
  Promoter: EF1a core promoter
  Cloning method: Gibson Cloning
  Sequencing primers: 5′ EF1a
Terms and licenses: Academic/Nonprofit Terms; Industry Terms: Not Available to Industry
How to cite: hU6-DR_BsmBI_DR-EFS-RfxCas13d-NLS-2A-Puro-WPRE CasRx pre-gRNA backbone was a gift from Philipp Maass (Addgene plasmid # 219823 ; http://n2t.net/addgene:219823 ; RRID:Addgene_219823)
