[The description below was written by a language model from this plasmid's Addgene catalogue record and pLannotate feature annotations shown in this document.]
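Description:
hU6-DR_BsmBI_DR-EFS-RfxCas13d-NLS-2A-Puro-WPRE is an all-in-one lentiviral CRISPR vector for RNA targeting with RfxCas13d (CasRx) in mammalian cells, derived from pLentiRNACRISPR_005. It is a third-generation-style, self-inactivating HIV-1 transfer plasmid. A CMV enhancer/promoter fused to a truncated 5' LTR drives genomic RNA production, followed by the Ψ packaging signal, a gag fragment, the RRE for Rev-dependent export, and the cPPT/CTS. The ΔU3 3' LTR and a bGH polyadenylation signal close the viral unit. In bacteria it replicates from a high-copy ColE1/pUC origin under ampicillin selection. The backbone also carries an f1 origin and an SV40/EM7-driven BleoR cassette outside the LTRs.

The payload consists of two expression units. A human U6 Pol III promoter precedes two 36-base RfxCas13d direct repeats, and the short interval between them holds the BsmBI cloning site named in the construct title. A spacer inserted there is flanked by repeats on both sides, so it is transcribed as a pre-guide RNA, which Cas13d can process itself into a mature guide. The parental vector instead had a single 5' repeat for mature guide cloning. Downstream, the EF-1α core (EFS) promoter drives the Ruminococcus flavefaciens RfxCas13d coding sequence. According to the name, this is fused to an NLS and linked by a 2A peptide to puromycin N-acetyltransferase, so the nuclease and the selection marker come from one transcript, with a WPRE to enhance expression. The NLS and 2A are not separately annotated in the feature table.

The sequenced record is 11,776 nt, considerably larger than the roughly 7.5 kb total listed in the catalogue fields. The vector is intended for cloning pre-gRNAs and delivering guide plus CasRx by transfection or lentiviral transduction, with puromycin selection, for transcript knockdown.
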