Features (pLannotate 1.2.2; 34 found; start..end, strand, type, name):
    603..622     +  misc_feature   cPPT/CTS (fragment): central polypurine tract and central termination sequence of HIV-1
    624..857     +  LTR            3' LTR (ΔU3): self-inactivating 3' long terminal repeat (LTR) from HIV-1
    889..1113    +  polyA_signal   bGH poly(A) signal: bovine growth hormone polyadenylation signal
   1117..1138    +  promoter       SV40 promoter (fragment): SV40 enhancer and early promoter
   1159..1587    +  rep_origin     f1 ori (sequence partly withheld): f1 bacteriophage origin of replication; arrow indicates direction of (+) strand synthesis
   1601..1930    +  promoter       SV40 promoter: SV40 enhancer and early promoter
   1978..2025    +  promoter       EM7 promoter: synthetic bacterial promoter&nbsp
   2044..2418    +  CDS            BleoR: antibiotic-binding protein; Sh ble from Streptoalloteichus hindustanus; confers resistance to bleomycin, phleomycin, and Zeocin™
   2428..2553    +  CDS            ble (fragment): BLE_KLEPN - Experimental evidence at protein level: Swiss-Prot protein existence level 1. Binding protein with a strong affinity to the bleomycin family of antibiotics. Binds to CL990; an antimitotic-antibiotic compound. From Klebsiella pneumoniae.
   2548..2669    +  polyA_signal   SV40 poly(A) signal: SV40 polyadenylation signal
   2740..2762    -  protein_bind   lac operator (fragment): The lac repressor binds to the lac operator to inhibit transcription in E. coli. This inhibition can be relieved by adding lactose or isopropyl-β-D-thiogalactopyranoside (IPTG). lac repressor encoded by lacI
   2766..2796    -  promoter       lac promoter: promoter for the E. coli lac operon
   2811..2832    -  protein_bind   CAP binding site: CAP binding activates transcription in the presence of cAMP. E. coli catabolite activator protein
   2845..2937    -  CDS            lacI (fragment): lac repressor; lacI; The lac repressor binds to the lac operator to inhibit transcription in E. coli. This inhibition can be relieved by adding lactose or isopropyl-β-D-thiogalactopyranoside (IPTG).
   3120..3708    -  rep_origin     ori: high-copy-number ColE1/pMB1/pBR322/pUC origin of replication
   3879..4739    -  CDS            AmpR: β-lactamase; bla; confers resistance to ampicillin, carbenicillin, and related antibiotics
   4740..4844    -  promoter       AmpR promoter: bla
   4903..4955    -  misc_feature   bom (fragment): basis of mobility region from pBR322
   5110..5489    +  enhancer       CMV enhancer: human cytomegalovirus immediate early enhancer
   5490..5689    +  promoter       CMV promoter: human cytomegalovirus (CMV) immediate early promoter
   5707..5887    +  LTR            5' LTR (truncated): truncated 5' long terminal repeat (LTR) from HIV-1
   5934..6059    +  misc_feature   HIV-1 Ψ: packaging signal of human immunodeficiency virus type 1
   6043..6406    +  CDS            HIV-1 gag (fragment): gag protein from human immunodeficiency virus 1; gag
   6552..6785    +  misc_feature   RRE: The Rev response element (RRE) of HIV-1 allows for Rev-dependent mRNA export from the nucleus to the cytoplasm.
   7162..7262    +  CDS            Rev (fragment): human immunodeficiency virus 1 (HIV-1) Rev protein; rev; enhances nuclear export of unspliced and incompletely spliced viral mRNAs
   7312..7429    +  misc_feature   cPPT/CTS: central polypurine tract and central termination sequence of HIV-1
   7480..7720    +  promoter       U6 promoter: RNA polymerase III promoter for human U6 snRNA
   7730..7765    +  misc_RNA       RfxCas13d DR36: 36-base direct repeat for an RfxCas13d pre-gRNA (Konermann et al., 2018)
   7782..7817    +  misc_RNA       RfxCas13d DR36: 36-base direct repeat for an RfxCas13d pre-gRNA (Konermann et al., 2018)
   7836..7854    +  CDS            small t antigen (fragment): SV40 (simian virus 40) small t antigen
   7880..8091    +  promoter       EF-1α core promoter: core promoter for human elongation factor EF-1α
   8116..11013   +  CDS            RfxCas13d: RNA-targeting Type VI CRISPR protein from Ruminococcus flavefaciens strain XPD3002 (Konermann et al., 2018)
  11127..11724   +  CDS            PuroR (fragment): puromycin N-acetyltransferase; pac from Streptomyces; confers resistance to puromycin
  11740..552     +  misc_feature   WPRE (across the origin): woodchuck hepatitis virus posttranscriptional regulatory element
>Addgene plasmid #219823 | hU6-DR_BsmBI_DR-EFS-RfxCas13d-NLS-2A-Puro-WPRE CasRx pre-gRNA backbone | addgene full sequence | sequence record 441127 | Addgene NGS Result
CTGGTATTCTTAACTATGTTGCTCCTTTTACGCTATGTGGATACGCTGCTTTAATGCCTTTGTATCATGC
TATTGCTTCCCGTATGGCTTTCATTTTCTCCTCCTTGTATAAATCCTGGTTGCTGTCTCTTTATGAGGAG
TTGTGGCCCGTTGTCAGGCAACGTGGCGTGGTGTGCACTGTGTTTGCTGACGCAACCCCCACTGGTTGGG
GCATTGCCACCACCTGTCAGCTCCTTTCCGGGACTTTCGCTTTCCCCCTCCCTATTGCCACGGCGGAACT
CATCGCCGCCTGCCTTGCCCGCTGCTGGACAGGGGCTCGGCTGTTGGGCACTGACAATTCCGTGGTGTTG
TCGGGGAAATCATCGTCCTTTCCTTGGCTGCTCGCCTGTGTTGCCACCTGGATTCTGCGCGGGACGTCCT
TCTGCTACGTCCCTTCGGCCCTCAATCCAGCGGACCTTCCTTCCCGCGGCCTGCTGCCGGCTCTGCGGCC
TCTTCCGCGTCTTCGCCTTCGCCCTCAGACGAGTCGGATCTCCCTTTGGGCCGCCTCCCCGCGTCGACTT
TAAGACCAATGACTTACAAGGCAGCTGTAGATCTTAGCCACTTTTTAAAAGAAAAGGGGGGACTGGAAGG
GCTAATTCACTCCCAACGAAGACAAGATCTGCTTTTTGCTTGTACTGGGTCTCTCTGGTTAGACCAGATC
TGAGCCTGGGAGCTCTCTGGCTAACTAGGGAACCCACTGCTTAAGCCTCAATAAAGCTTGCCTTGAGTGC
TTCAAGTAGTGTGTGCCCGTCTGTTGTGTGACTCTGGTAACTAGAGATCCCTCAGACCCTTTTAGTCAGT
GTGGAAAATCTCTAGCAGGGCCCGTTTAAACCCGCTGATCAGCCTCGACTGTGCCTTCTAGTTGCCAGCC
ATCTGTTGTTTGCCCCTCCCCCGTGCCTTCCTTGACCCTGGAAGGTGCCACTCCCACTGTCCTTTCCTAA
TAAAATGAGGAAATTGCATCGCATTGTCTGAGTAGGTGTCATTCTATTCTGGGGGGTGGGGTGGGGCAGG
ACAGCAAGGGGGAGGATTGGGAAGACAATAGCAGGCATGCTGGGGATGCGGTGGGCTCTATGGCTTCTGA
GGCGGAAAGAACCAGCTGGGGCTCTAGGGGGTATCCCC
[124 nt withheld, positions 1159-1282]
C
[91 nt withheld, positions 1284-1374]
A
[49 nt withheld, positions 1376-1424]
CCTTTGACGTTGGAGTCCACGTTCTTT
[37 nt withheld, positions 1452-1488]
ACCCTATCTCGGTCTATTCTTTTGATTTATAAGGGATTTTGCCGATTTCGGCCTATTGGTTAAAAAATGA
GCTGATTTAACAAAAATTTAACGCGAATTAATTCTGTGGAATGTGTGTCAGTTAGGGTGTGGAAAGTCCC
CAGGCTCCCCAGCAGGCAGAAGTATGCAAAGCATGCATCTCAATTAGTCAGCAACCAGGTGTGGAAAGTC
CCCAGGCTCCCCAGCAGGCAGAAGTATGCAAAGCATGCATCTCAATTAGTCAGCAACCATAGTCCCGCCC
CTAACTCCGCCCATCCCGCCCCTAACTCCGCCCAGTTCCGCCCATTCTCCGCCCCATGGCTGACTAATTT
TTTTTATTTATGCAGAGGCCGAGGCCGCCTCTGCCTCTGAGCTATTCCAGAAGTAGTGAGGAGGCTTTTT
TGGAGGCCTAGGCTTTTGCAAAAAGCTCCCGGGAGCTTGTATATCCATTTTCGGATCTGATCAGCACGTG
TTGACAATTAATCATCGGCATAGTATATCGGCATAGTATAATACGACAAGGTGAGGAACTAAACCATGGC
CAAGTTGACCAGTGCCGTTCCGGTGCTCACCGCGCGCGACGTCGCCGGAGCGGTCGAGTTCTGGACCGAC
CGGCTCGGGTTCTCCCGGGACTTCGTGGAGGACGACTTCGCCGGTGTGGTCCGGGACGACGTGACCCTGT
TCATCAGCGCGGTCCAGGACCAGGTGGTGCCGGACAACACCCTGGCCTGGGTGTGGGTGCGCGGCCTGGA
CGAGCTGTACGCCGAGTGGTCGGAGGTCGTGTCCACGAACTTCCGGGACGCCTCCGGGCCGGCCATGACC
GAGATCGGCGAGCAGCCGTGGGGGCGGGAGTTCGCCCTGCGCGACCCGGCCGGCAACTGCGTGCACTTCG
TGGCCGAGGAGCAGGACTGACACGTGCTACGAGATTTCGATTCCACCGCCGCCTTCTATGAAAGGTTGGG
CTTCGGAATCGTTTTCCGGGACGCCGGCTGGATGATCCTCCAGCGCGGGGATCTCATGCTGGAGTTCTTC
GCCCACCCCAACTTGTTTATTGCAGCTTATAATGGTTACAAATAAAGCAATAGCATCACAAATTTCACAA
ATAAAGCATTTTTTTCACTGCATTCTAGTTGTGGTTTGTCCAAACTCATCAATGTATCTTATCATGTCTG
TATACCGTCGACCTCTAGCTAGAGCTTGGCGTAATCATGGTCATAGCTGTTTCCTGTGTGAAATTGTTAT
CCGCTCACAATTCCACACAACATACGAGCCGGAAGCATAAAGTGTAAAGCCTGGGGTGCCTAATGAGTGA
GCTAACTCACATTAATTGCGTTGCGCTCACTGCCCGCTTTCCAGTCGGGAAACCTGTCGTGCCAGCTGCA
TTAATGAATCGGCCAACGCGCGGGGAGAGGCGGTTTGCGTATTGGGCGCTCTTCCGCTTCCTCGCTCACT
GACTCGCTGCGCTCGGTCGTTCGGCTGCGGCGAGCGGTATCAGCTCACTCAAAGGCGGTAATACGGTTAT
CCACAGAATCAGGGGATAACGCAGGAAAGAACATGTGAGCAAAAGGCCAGCAAAAGGCCAGGAACCGTAA
AAAGGCCGCGTTGCTGGCGTTTTTCCATAGGCTCCGCCCCCCTGACGAGCATCACAAAAATCGACGCTCA
AGTCAGAGGTGGCGAAACCCGACAGGACTATAAAGATACCAGGCGTTTCCCCCTGGAAGCTCCCTCGTGC
GCTCTCCTGTTCCGACCCTGCCGCTTACCGGATACCTGTCCGCCTTTCTCCCTTCGGGAAGCGTGGCGCT
TTCTCATAGCTCACGCTGTAGGTATCTCAGTTCGGTGTAGGTCGTTCGCTCCAAGCTGGGCTGTGTGCAC
GAACCCCCCGTTCAGCCCGACCGCTGCGCCTTATCCGGTAACTATCGTCTTGAGTCCAACCCGGTAAGAC
ACGACTTATCGCCACTGGCAGCAGCCACTGGTAACAGGATTAGCAGAGCGAGGTATGTAGGCGGTGCTAC
AGAGTTCTTGAAGTGGTGGCCTAACTACGGCTACACTAGAAGAACAGTATTTGGTATCTGCGCTCTGCTG
AAGCCAGTTACCTTCGGAAAAAGAGTTGGTAGCTCTTGATCCGGCAAACAAACCACCGCTGGTAGCGGTG
GTTTTTTTGTTTGCAAGCAGCAGATTACGCGCAGAAAAAAAGGATCTCAAGAAGATCCTTTGATCTTTTC
TACGGGGTCTGACGCTCAGTGGAACGAAAACTCACGTTAAGGGATTTTGGTCATGAGATTATCAAAAAGG
ATCTTCACCTAGATCCTTTTAAATTAAAAATGAAGTTTTAAATCAATCTAAAGTATATATGAGTAAACTT
GGTCTGACAGTTACCAATGCTTAATCAGTGAGGCACCTATCTCAGCGATCTGTCTATTTCGTTCATCCAT
AGTTGCCTGACTCCCCGTCGTGTAGATAACTACGATACGGGAGGGCTTACCATCTGGCCCCAGTGCTGCA
ATGATACCGCGAGACCCACGCTCACCGGCTCCAGATTTATCAGCAATAAACCAGCCAGCCGGAAGGGCCG
AGCGCAGAAGTGGTCCTGCAACTTTATCCGCCTCCATCCAGTCTATTAATTGTTGCCGGGAAGCTAGAGT
AAGTAGTTCGCCAGTTAATAGTTTGCGCAACGTTGTTGCCATTGCTACAGGCATCGTGGTGTCACGCTCG
TCGTTTGGTATGGCTTCATTCAGCTCCGGTTCCCAACGATCAAGGCGAGTTACATGATCCCCCATGTTGT
GCAAAAAAGCGGTTAGCTCCTTCGGTCCTCCGATCGTTGTCAGAAGTAAGTTGGCCGCAGTGTTATCACT
CATGGTTATGGCAGCACTGCATAATTCTCTTACTGTCATGCCATCCGTAAGATGCTTTTCTGTGACTGGT
GAGTACTCAACCAAGTCATTCTGAGAATAGTGTATGCGGCGACCGAGTTGCTCTTGCCCGGCGTCAATAC
GGGATAATACCGCGCCACATAGCAGAACTTTAAAAGTGCTCATCATTGGAAAACGTTCTTCGGGGCGAAA
ACTCTCAAGGATCTTACCGCTGTTGAGATCCAGTTCGATGTAACCCACTCGTGCACCCAACTGATCTTCA
GCATCTTTTACTTTCACCAGCGTTTCTGGGTGAGCAAAAACAGGAAGGCAAAATGCCGCAAAAAAGGGAA
TAAGGGCGACACGGAAATGTTGAATACTCATACTCTTCCTTTTTCAATATTATTGAAGCATTTATCAGGG
TTATTGTCTCATGAGCGGATACATATTTGAATGTATTTAGAAAAATAAACAAATAGGGGTTCCGCGCACA
TTTCCCCGAAAAGTGCCACCTGACGTCGACGGATCGGGAGATCTCCCGATCCCCTATGGTGCACTCTCAG
TACAATCTGCTCTGATGCCGCATAGTTAAGCCAGTATCTGCTCCCTGCTTGTGTGTTGGAGGTCGCTGAG
TAGTGCGCGAGCAAAATTTAAGCTACAACAAGGCAAGGCTTGACCGACAATTGCATGAAGAATCTGCTTA
GGGTTAGGCGTTTTGCGCTGCTTCGCGATGTACGGGCCAGATATACGCGTTGACATTGATTATTGACTAG
TTATTAATAGTAATCAATTACGGGGTCATTAGTTCATAGCCCATATATGGAGTTCCGCGTTACATAACTT
ACGGTAAATGGCCCGCCTGGCTGACCGCCCAACGACCCCCGCCCATTGACGTCAATAATGACGTATGTTC
CCATAGTAACGCCAATAGGGACTTTCCATTGACGTCAATGGGTGGAGTATTTACGGTAAACTGCCCACTT
GGCAGTACATCAAGTGTATCATATGCCAAGTACGCCCCCTATTGACGTCAATGACGGTAAATGGCCCGCC
TGGCATTATGCCCAGTACATGACCTTATGGGACTTTCCTACTTGGCAGTACATCTACGTATTAGTCATCG
CTATTACCATGGTGATGCGGTTTTGGCAGTACATCAATGGGCGTGGATAGCGGTTTGACTCACGGGGATT
TCCAAGTCTCCACCCCATTGACGTCAATGGGAGTTTGTTTTGGCACCAAAATCAACGGGACTTTCCAAAA
TGTCGTAACAACTCCGCCCCATTGACGCAAATGGGCGGTAGGCGTGTACGGTGGGAGGTCTATATAAGCA
GCGCGTTTTGCCTGTACTGGGTCTCTCTGGTTAGACCAGATCTGAGCCTGGGAGCTCTCTGGCTAACTAG
GGAACCCACTGCTTAAGCCTCAATAAAGCTTGCCTTGAGTGCTTCAAGTAGTGTGTGCCCGTCTGTTGTG
TGACTCTGGTAACTAGAGATCCCTCAGACCCTTTTAGTCAGTGTGGAAAATCTCTAGCAGTGGCGCCCGA
ACAGGGACTTGAAAGCGAAAGGGAAACCAGAGGAGCTCTCTCGACGCAGGACTCGGCTTGCTGAAGCGCG
CACGGCAAGAGGCGAGGGGCGGCGACTGGTGAGTACGCCAAAAATTTTGACTAGCGGAGGCTAGAAGGAG
AGAGATGGGTGCGAGAGCGTCAGTATTAAGCGGGGGAGAATTAGATCGCGATGGGAAAAAATTCGGTTAA
GGCCAGGGGGAAAGAAAAAATATAAATTAAAACATATAGTATGGGCAAGCAGGGAGCTAGAACGATTCGC
AGTTAATCCTGGCCTGTTAGAAACATCAGAAGGCTGTAGACAAATACTGGGACAGCTACAACCATCCCTT
CAGACAGGATCAGAAGAACTTAGATCATTATATAATACAGTAGCAACCCTCTATTGTGTGCATCAAAGGA
TAGAGATAAAAGACACCAAGGAAGCTTTAGACAAGATAGAGGAAGAGCAAAACAAAAGTAAGACCACCGC
ACAGCAAGCGGCCGCTGATCTTCAGACCTGGAGGAGGAGATATGAGGGACAATTGGAGAAGTGAATTATA
TAAATATAAAGTAGTAAAAATTGAACCATTAGGAGTAGCACCCACCAAGGCAAAGAGAAGAGTGGTGCAG
AGAGAAAAAAGAGCAGTGGGAATAGGAGCTTTGTTCCTTGGGTTCTTGGGAGCAGCAGGAAGCACTATGG
GCGCAGCGTCAATGACGCTGACGGTACAGGCCAGACAATTATTGTCTGGTATAGTGCAGCAGCAGAACAA
TTTGCTGAGGGCTATTGAGGCGCAACAGCATCTGTTGCAACTCACAGTCTGGGGCATCAAGCAGCTCCAG
GCAAGAATCCTGGCTGTGGAAAGATACCTAAAGGATCAACAGCTCCTGGGGATTTGGGGTTGCTCTGGAA
AACTCATTTGCACCACTGCTGTGCCTTGGAATGCTAGTTGGAGTAATAAATCTCTGGAACAGATTTGGAA
TCACACGACCTGGATGGAGTGGGACAGAGAAATTAACAATTACACAAGCTTAATACACTCCTTAATTGAA
GAATCGCAAAACCAGCAAGAAAAGAATGAACAAGAATTATTGGAATTAGATAAATGGGCAAGTTTGTGGA
ATTGGTTTAACATAACAAATTGGCTGTGGTATATAAAATTATTCATAATGATAGTAGGAGGCTTGGTAGG
TTTAAGAATAGTTTTTGCTGTACTTTCTATAGTGAATAGAGTTAGGCAGGGATATTCACCATTATCGTTT
CAGACCCACCTCCCAACCCCGAGGGGACCCGACAGGCCCGAAGGAATAGAAGAAGAAGGTGGAGAGAGAG
ACAGAGACAGATCCATTCGATTAGTGAACGGATCGGCACTGCGTGCGCCAATTCTGCAGACAAATGGCAG
TATTCATCCACAATTTTAAAAGAAAAGGGGGGATTGGGGGGTACAGTGCAGGGGAAAGAATAGTAGACAT
AATAGCAACAGACATACAAACTAAAGAATTACAAAAACAAATTACAAAAATTCAAAATTTTCGGGTTTAT
TACAGGGACAGCAGAGATCCAGTTTGGTTAATTAAGGTACCGAGGGCCTATTTCCCATGATTCCTTCATA
TTTGCATATACGATACAAGGCTGTTAGAGAGATAATTGGAATTAATTTGACTGTAAACACAAAGATATTA
GTACAAAATACGTGACGTAGAAAGTAATAATTTCTTGGGTAGTTTGCAGTTTTAAAATTATGTTTTAAAA
TGGACTATCATATGCTTACCGTAACTTGAAAGTATTTCGATTTCTTGGCTTTATATATCTTGTGGAAAGG
ACGAAACACCGCAAGTAAACCCCTACCAACTGGTCGGGGTTTGAAACGGAGACGGACGTCTCTCAAGTAA
ACCCCTACCAACTGGTCGGGGTTTGAAACTTTTTTTGAATTCGCTAGCTAGGTCTTGAAAGGAGTGGGAA
TTGGCTCCGGTGCCCGTCAGTGGGCAGAGCGCACATCGCCCACAGTCCCCGAGAAGTTGGGGGGAGGGGT
CGGCAATTGATCCGGTGCCTAGAGAAGGTGGCGCGGGGTAAACTGGGAAAGTGATGTCGTGTACTGGCTC
CGCCTTTTTCCCGAGGGTGGGGGAGAACCGTATATAAGTGCAGTAGTCGCCGTGAACGTTCTTTTTCGCA
ACGGGTTTGCCGCCAGAACACAGGACCGGTTCTAGAGCGCTGCCACCATGATCGAAAAAAAAAAGTCCTT
CGCCAAGGGCATGGGCGTGAAGTCCACACTCGTGTCCGGCTCCAAAGTGTACATGACAACCTTCGCCGAA
GGCAGCGACGCCAGGCTGGAAAAGATCGTGGAGGGCGACAGCATCAGGAGCGTGAATGAGGGCGAGGCCT
TCAGCGCTGAAATGGCCGATAAAAACGCCGGCTATAAGATCGGCAACGCCAAATTCAGCCATCCTAAGGG
CTACGCCGTGGTGGCTAACAACCCTCTGTATACAGGACCCGTCCAGCAGGATATGCTCGGCCTGAAGGAA
ACTCTGGAAAAGAGGTACTTCGGCGAGAGCGCTGATGGCAATGACAATATTTGTATCCAGGTGATCCATA
ACATCCTGGACATTGAAAAAATCCTCGCCGAATACATTACCAACGCCGCCTACGCCGTCAACAATATCTC
CGGCCTGGATAAGGACATTATTGGATTCGGCAAGTTCTCCACAGTGTATACCTACGACGAATTCAAAGAC
CCCGAGCACCATAGGGCCGCTTTCAACAATAACGATAAGCTCATCAACGCCATCAAGGCCCAGTATGACG
AGTTCGACAACTTCCTCGATAACCCCAGACTCGGCTATTTCGGCCAGGCCTTTTTCAGCAAGGAGGGCAG
AAATTACATCATCAATTACGGCAACGAATGCTATGACATTCTGGCCCTCCTGAGCGGACTGAGGCACTGG
GTGGTCCATAACAACGAAGAAGAGTCCAGGATCTCCAGGACCTGGCTCTACAACCTCGATAAGAACCTCG
ACAACGAATACATCTCCACCCTCAACTACCTCTACGACAGGATCACCAATGAGCTGACCAACTCCTTCTC
CAAGAACTCCGCCGCCAACGTGAACTATATTGCCGAAACTCTGGGAATCAACCCTGCCGAATTCGCCGAA
CAATATTTCAGATTCAGCATTATGAAAGAGCAGAAAAACCTCGGATTCAATATCACCAAGCTCAGGGAAG
TGATGCTGGACAGGAAGGATATGTCCGAGATCAGGAAAAATCATAAGGTGTTCGACTCCATCAGGACCAA
GGTCTACACCATGATGGACTTTGTGATTTATAGGTATTACATCGAAGAGGATGCCAAGGTGGCTGCCGCC
AATAAGTCCCTCCCCGATAATGAGAAGTCCCTGAGCGAGAAGGATATCTTTGTGATTAACCTGAGGGGCT
CCTTCAACGACGACCAGAAGGATGCCCTCTACTACGATGAAGCTAATAGAATTTGGAGAAAGCTCGAAAA
TATCATGCACAACATCAAGGAATTTAGGGGAAACAAGACAAGAGAGTATAAGAAGAAGGACGCCCCTAGA
CTGCCCAGAATCCTGCCCGCTGGCCGTGATGTTTCCGCCTTCAGCAAACTCATGTATGCCCTGACCATGT
TCCTGGATGGCAAGGAGATCAACGACCTCCTGACCACCCTGATTAATAAATTCGATAACATCCAGAGCTT
CCTGAAGGTGATGCCTCTCATCGGAGTCAACGCTAAGTTCGTGGAGGAATACGCCTTTTTCAAAGACTCC
GCCAAGATCGCCGATGAGCTGAGGCTGATCAAGTCCTTCGCTAGAATGGGAGAACCTATTGCCGATGCCA
GGAGGGCCATGTATATCGACGCCATCCGTATTTTAGGAACCAACCTGTCCTATGATGAGCTCAAGGCCCT
CGCCGACACCTTTTCCCTGGACGAGAACGGAAACAAGCTCAAGAAAGGCAAGCACGGCATGAGAAATTTC
ATTATTAATAACGTGATCAGCAATAAAAGGTTCCACTACCTGATCAGATACGGTGATCCTGCCCACCTCC
ATGAGATCGCCAAAAACGAGGCCGTGGTGAAGTTCGTGCTCGGCAGGATCGCTGACATCCAGAAAAAACA
GGGCCAGAACGGCAAGAACCAGATCGACAGGTACTACGAAACTTGTATCGGAAAGGATAAGGGCAAGAGC
GTGAGCGAAAAGGTGGACGCTCTCACAAAGATCATCACCGGAATGAACTACGACCAATTCGACAAGAAAA
GGAGCGTCATTGAGGACACCGGCAGGGAAAACGCCGAGAGGGAGAAGTTTAAAAAGATCATCAGCCTGTA
CCTCACCGTGATCTACCACATCCTCAAGAATATTGTCAATATCAACGCCAGGTACGTCATCGGATTCCAT
TGCGTCGAGCGTGATGCTCAACTGTACAAGGAGAAAGGCTACGACATCAATCTCAAGAAACTGGAAGAGA
AGGGATTCAGCTCCGTCACCAAGCTCTGCGCTGGCATTGATGAAACTGCCCCCGATAAGAGAAAGGACGT
GGAAAAGGAGATGGCTGAAAGAGCCAAGGAGAGCATTGACAGCCTCGAGAGCGCCAACCCCAAGCTGTAT
GCCAATTACATCAAATACAGCGACGAGAAGAAAGCCGAGGAGTTCACCAGGCAGATTAACAGGGAGAAGG
CCAAAACCGCCCTGAACGCCTACCTGAGGAACACCAAGTGGAATGTGATCATCAGGGAGGACCTCCTGAG
AATTGACAACAAGACATGTACCCTGTTCAGAAACAAGGCCGTCCACCTGGAAGTGGCCAGGTATGTCCAC
GCCTATATCAACGACATTGCCGAGGTCAATTCCTACTTCCAACTGTACCATTACATCATGCAGAGAATTA
TCATGAATGAGAGGTACGAGAAAAGCAGCGGAAAGGTGTCCGAGTACTTCGACGCTGTGAATGACGAGAA
GAAGTACAACGATAGGCTCCTGAAACTGCTGTGTGTGCCTTTCGGCTACTGTATCCCCAGGTTTAAGAAC
CTGAGCATCGAGGCCCTGTTCGATAGGAACGAGGCCGCCAAGTTCGACAAGGAGAAAAAGAAGGTGTCCG
GCAATAAGCGACCTGCCGCCACAAAGAAGGCTGGACAGGCTAAGAAGAAGAAAGGATCCGGCGCAACAAA
CTTCTCTCTGCTGAAACAAGCCGGAGATGTCGAAGAGAATCCTGGACCGACCGAGTACAAGCCCACGGTG
CGCCTCGCCACCCGCGACGACGTCCCCAGGGCCGTACGCACCCTCGCCGCCGCGTTCGCCGACTACCCCG
CCACGCGCCACACCGTCGATCCGGACCGCCACATCGAGCGGGTCACCGAGCTGCAAGAACTCTTCCTCAC
GCGCGTCGGGCTCGACATCGGCAAGGTGTGGGTCGCGGACGACGGCGCCGCGGTGGCGGTCTGGACCACG
CCGGAGAGCGTCGAAGCGGGGGCGGTGTTCGCCGAGATCGGCCCGCGCATGGCCGAGTTGAGCGGTTCCC
GGCTGGCCGCGCAGCAACAGATGGAAGGCCTCCTGGCGCCGCACCGGCCCAAGGAGCCCGCGTGGTTCCT
GGCCACCGTCGGAGTCTCGCCCGACCACCAGGGCAAGGGTCTGGGCAGCGCCGTCGTGCTCCCCGGAGTG
GAGGCGGCCGAGCGCGCCGGGGTGCCCGCCTTCCTGGAGACCTCCGCGCCCCGCAACCTCCCCTTCTACG
AGCGGCTCGGCTTCACCGTCACCGCCGACGTCGAGGTGCCCGAAGGACCGCGCACCTGGTGCATGACCCG
CAAGCCCGGTGCCTGAACGCGTTAAGTCGACAATCAACCTCTGGATTACAAAATTTGTGAAAGATTGA
